Addgene plasmid #45390: pET-15b PAI-RBP
Depositing lab: Thomas Gelehrter. Depositing organization: University of Michigan. Publication: Identification and cDNA cloning of a novel RNA-binding protein that interacts with the cyclic nucleotide-responsive sequence in the Type-1 plasminogen activator inhibitor mRNA. Heaton JH, Dlakic WM, Dlakic M, Gelehrter TD. J Biol Chem. 2001 Feb 2;276(5):3341-7. Epub 2000 Sep 22. 10.1074/jbc.M006538200 PubMed 11001948.
Backbone
  Vector backbone: pET15b
  Backbone manufacturer: Novagen
  Backbone size w/o insert (bp): 5700
  Total vector size (bp): 6900
  Vector type: Bacterial Expression
Growth in bacteria
  Bacterial resistance: Ampicillin, 100 μg/mL
  Growth temperature: 37°C
  Growth strain: DH5alpha
  Growth instructions: Use AG1 or BL21(DE3)pLysS E. coli for protein overexpression.
  Copy number: Unknown
Gene/Insert
  Gene/Insert name: PAI-RBP (alt name: DKFZp564M2423)
  Species: H. sapiens (human)
  Insert size (bp): 1170
  GenBank ID: AL080119
  Entrez Gene: SERBP1 (a.k.a. CGI-55, CHD3IP, HABP4L, Hero45, PAI-RBP1, PAIRBP1)
  Tag / fusion protein: His (N terminal on insert)
  Cloning method: Restriction Enzyme; 5′ cloning site Nde I (not destroyed); 3′ cloning site BamH I (not destroyed)
  Sequencing primers: 5′ 5'-TAATACGACTCACTATAGGG-3' Novagen; 3′ 5'-GCTAGTTATTGCTCAGCGG-3' Novagen
Resource information
  A portion of this plasmid was derived from a plasmid made by: Resource Center and Primary Database of the German Human Genome Project
Terms and licenses: Academic/Nonprofit Terms; Industry Terms: Not Available to Industry
Depositor comments: Our lab isolated the protein based on it's ability to bind to a region of the PAI-1 (plasminogen activator inhibitor type 1) 3'UTR that we had determined to be involved in the cAMP regulation of mRNA stability. A search of the database revealed that the cDNA for the protein had been cloned by the German Genome Project and dubbed hypothetical protein. They kindly provided us with the clone, which we subcloned into pET-15b for expression of the protein. Subsequently, we discovered isoforms of the protein with or without 6 and/or 15 amino acid insertions. These variants are now subcloned into pCELF.
How to cite: pET-15b PAI-RBP was a gift from Thomas Gelehrter (Addgene plasmid # 45390 ; http://n2t.net/addgene:45390 ; RRID:Addgene_45390)
