[The description below was written by a language model from this plasmid's Addgene catalogue record.]
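Description:
pET-15b PAI-RBP is a bacterial expression plasmid built on the Novagen pET15b backbone (about 5.7 kb), carrying a roughly 1.17 kb human cDNA for a total size of about 6.9 kb. It is selected with ampicillin and maintained in a standard cloning strain of E. coli, while protein production is intended for expression strains such as a DE3 lysogen that supplies T7 RNA polymerase. No feature table accompanies the record, so the regulatory elements are not listed explicitly. However, pET15b is a T7 promoter-driven, lac operator-controlled vector, and the use of T7 promoter and T7 terminator sequencing primers is consistent with that arrangement.

The insert encodes PAI-RBP, the product of the human SERBP1 gene (also known as PAI-RBP1), cloned between the NdeI and BamHI sites, both of which are retained. This placement puts the coding sequence in frame with an N-terminal His tag, allowing the recombinant protein to be purified by metal-affinity chromatography. According to the depositor, the protein was originally identified by its ability to bind a region of the 3' untranslated region of the type-1 plasminogen activator inhibitor (PAI-1) mRNA. That region is implicated in cyclic nucleotide regulation of the message's stability. The cDNA itself came from a German human genome project clone, where it had been annotated as a hypothetical protein, and was subcloned here for protein expression. The depositor also notes that isoforms with or without 6 and/or 15 amino acid insertions were found later and cloned into a different vector. The record does not say which isoform this plasmid carries. Its evident use is producing tagged recombinant protein for RNA-binding and related biochemical studies.
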