>Addgene plasmid #45390 | pET-15b PAI-RBP | depositor partial sequence | sequence record 63440 | coding sequence for PAI-RBP
CATATGCCTGGGCACTTACAGGAAGGCTTCGGCTGCGTGGTCACCAACCGATTCGACCAGTTATTTGACG
ACGAATCGGACCCCTTCGAGGTGCTGAAGGCAGCAGAGAACAAGAAAAAAGAAGCCGGCGGGGGCGGCGT
TGGGGGCCCTGGGGCCAAGAGCGCAGCTCAGGCCGCGGCCCAGACCAACTCCAACGCGGCAGGCAAACAG
CTGCGCAAGGAGTCCCAGAAAGACCGCAAGAACCCGCTGCCCCCCAGCGTTGGCGTGGTTGACAAGAAAG
AGGAGACGCAGCCGCCCGTGGCGCTTAAGAAAGAAGGAATAAGACGAGTTGGAAGAAGACCTGATCAACA
ACTTCAGGGTGAAGGGAAAATAATTGATAGAAGACCAGAAAGGCGACCACCTCGTGAACGAAGATTCGAA
AAGCCACTTGAAGAAAAGGGTGAAGGAGGCGAATTTTCAGTTGATAGACCGATTATTGACCGACCTATTC
GAGGTCGTGGTGGTCTTGGAAGAGGTCGAGGGGGCCGTGGACGTGGAATGGGCCGAGGAGATGGATTTGA
TTCTCGTGGCAAACGTGAATTTGATAGGCATAGTGGAAGTGATAGATCTGGCCTGAAGCACGAGGACAAA
CGTGGAGGTAGCGGATCTCACAACTGGGGAACTGTCAAAGACGAATTAACTGACTTGGATCAATCAAATG
TGACTGAGGAAACACCTGAAGGTGAAGAACATCATCCAGTGGCAGACACTGAAAATAAGGAGAATGAAGT
TGAAGAGGTAAAAGAGGAGGGTCCAAAAGAGATGACTTTGGATGAGTGGAAGGCTATTCAAAATAAGGAC
CGGGCAAAAGTAGAATTTAATATCCGAAAACCAAATGAAGGTGCTGATGGGCAGTGGAAGAAGGGATTTG
TTCTTCATAAATCAAAGAGTGAAGAGGCTCATGCTGAAGATTCGGTTATGGACCATCATTTCCGGAAGCC
AGCAAATGATATAACGTCTCAGCTGGAGATCAATTTTGGAGACCTTGGCCGCCCAGGACGTGGCGGCAGG
GGAGGACGAGGTGGACGTGGGCGTGGTGGGCGCCCAAACCGTGGCAGCAGGACCGACAAGTCAAGTGCTT
CTGCTCCTGATGTGGATGACCCAGAGGCATTCCCAGCTCTGGCTTAACTGGATCC
