>Addgene plasmid #45390 | pET-15b PAI-RBP | addgene partial sequence | sequence record 65495 | pBRrevBam 5'-GGTGATGTCGGCGATATAGG-3'
GGCCACGATGCGTCCGGCGTAGAGGATCGAGATCTCGATCCCGCGAAATTAATACGACTCACTATAGGGG
AATTGTGAGCGGATAACAATTCCCCTCTAGAAATAATTTTGTTTAACTTTAAGAAGGAGATATACCATGG
GCAGCAGCCATCATCATCATCATCACAGCAGCGGCCTGGTGCCGCGCGGCAGCCATATGCCTGGGCACTT
ACAGGAAGGCTTCGGCTGCGTGGTCACCAACCGATTCGACCAGTTATTTGACGACGAATCGGACCCCTTC
GAGGTGCTGAAGGCAGCAGAGAACAAGAAAAAAGAAGCCGGCGGGGGCGGCGTTGGGGGCCCTGGGGCCA
AGAGCGCAGCTCAGGCCGCGGCCCAGACCAACTCCAACGCGGCAGGCAAACAGCTGCGCAAGGAGTCCCA
GAAAGACCGCAAGAACCCGCTGCCCCCCAGCGTTGGCGTGGTTGACAAGAAAGAGGAGACGCAGCCGCCC
GTGGCGCTTAAGAAAGAAGGAATAAGACGAGTTGGAAGAAGACCTGATCAACAACTTCAGGGTGAAGGGA
AAATAATTGATAGAAGACCAGAAAGGCGACCACCTCGTGAACGAAGATTCGAAAAGCCACTTGAAGAAAA
GGGTGAAGGAGGCGAATTTTCAGTTGATAGACCGATTATTGACCGACCTATTCGAGGTCGTGGTGGTCTT
GGAAGAGGTCGAGGGGGCCGTGGACGTGGAATGGGCCGAGGAGATGGATTTGATTCTCGTGGCAAACGTG
AATTTGATAGGCATAGTGGAAGTGATAGATCTGGCCTGAAGCACGAGGACAAACGTGGAGGTAGCGGATC
